Addgene plasmid #164113: SPLICS Po-ER Long P2A
Purpose: Detect the long Peroxisomes-Endoplasmic reticulum contact
Depositing lab: Marisa Brini & Tito Calì. Depositing organization: University of Padua. Publication: An expanded palette of improved SPLICS reporters detects multiple organelle contacts in vitro and in vivo. Vallese F, Catoni C, Cieri D, Barazzuol L, Ramirez O, Calore V, Bonora M, Giamogante F, Pinton P, Brini M, Cali T. Nat Commun. 2020 Nov 27;11(1):6069. doi: 10.1038/s41467-020-19892-6. PubMed 33247103.
Backbone
  Vector backbone: pcDNA3.1(+)
  Vector type: Mammalian Expression
Growth in bacteria
  Bacterial resistance: Ampicillin, 100 μg/mL
  Growth temperature: 37°C
  Growth strain: DH5alpha
  Copy number: High Copy
Gene/Insert
  Gene/Insert name: Split YFP Po-ER Long P2A
  Species: H. sapiens (human)
  Cloning method: Restriction Enzyme; 5′ cloning site Unknown (unknown if destroyed); 3′ cloning site Unknown (unknown if destroyed)
  Sequencing primers: 5′ Unknown
Terms and licenses: Academic/Nonprofit Terms; Industry Terms: Not Available to Industry
How to cite: SPLICS Po-ER Long P2A was a gift from Marisa Brini & Tito Calì (Addgene plasmid # 164113 ; http://n2t.net/addgene:164113 ; RRID:Addgene_164113)
