[The description below was written by a language model from this plasmid's Addgene catalogue record and pLannotate feature annotations shown in this document.]
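Description:
SPLICS Po-ER Long P2A is a mammalian expression plasmid built on pcDNA3.1(+) that encodes a split fluorescent protein reporter for detecting long-range contacts between peroxisomes and the endoplasmic reticulum. It is propagated in E. coli at high copy from a ColE1/pUC-type origin under ampicillin selection (AmpR with its bla promoter). The backbone also carries an f1 origin and an SV40 promoter-driven neomycin resistance gene with an SV40 poly(A) signal, which would allow G418 selection of stably transfected mammalian cells.

The payload lies between the CMV enhancer/promoter (followed by a T7 promoter) and the bGH polyadenylation signal. The feature table shows a short GFP-family fragment joined to a portion of human ACBD5, a peroxisomal membrane protein, followed after an unannotated gap by a much larger GFP-family fragment fused to a portion of SAC1 (SACM1L), an ER membrane protein. The SAC1 segment was matched to the bovine entry, although the record lists the insert species as human. This layout fits a split-YFP design in which a small fluorescent protein fragment is anchored on peroxisomes and the large non-fluorescent remainder on the ER. The P2A self-cleaving peptide named in the construct is not annotated but presumably occupies the gap, so that both halves are produced from a single transcript. Fluorescence is reconstituted only where the two membranes come close enough for the fragments to complement. "Long" denotes the version tuned to wider contact distances, though the linker details that set this range are not given in the record. Several short annotations (an HIV-1 LTR fragment, ble and lacI fragments) are likely incidental backbone matches. The construct is used for imaging peroxisome-ER contact sites in transfected cells.
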