Features (pLannotate 1.2.2; 23 found; start..end, strand, type, name):
     29..81      -  misc_feature   bom (fragment): basis of mobility region from pBR322
    236..615     +  enhancer       CMV enhancer: human cytomegalovirus immediate early enhancer
    616..819     +  promoter       CMV promoter: human cytomegalovirus (CMV) immediate early promoter
    815..848     +  LTR            5' LTR (truncated) (fragment): truncated 5' long terminal repeat (LTR) from HIV-1
    864..882     +  promoter       T7 promoter: promoter for bacteriophage T7 RNA polymerase
    921..992     +  CDS            cEGFP (fragment): cEGFP is a basic (constitutively fluorescent) green fluorescent protein published in 2008, derived from Aequorea victoria.
    987..1451    +  CDS            ACBD5 (fragment): ACBD5_HUMAN - Also known as KIAA1996. Experimental evidence at protein level: Swiss-Prot protein existence level 1. Acyl-CoA binding protein which acts as the peroxisome receptor for pexophagy but is dispensable for aggrephagy and nonselective autophagy. Binds medium- and long-chain acyl-CoA esters. From Homo sapiens (Human).
   1557..2195    +  CDS            Trp-less GFP (fragment): Trp-less GFP is a fluorescent protein published in 2012, derived from Aequorea victoria.
   2244..2444    +  CDS            SACM1L (fragment): SAC1_BOVIN - Also known as SAC1 From Bos taurus (Bovine).
   2491..2715    +  polyA_signal   bGH poly(A) signal: bovine growth hormone polyadenylation signal
   2719..2740    +  promoter       SV40 promoter (fragment): SV40 enhancer and early promoter
   2761..3189    +  rep_origin     f1 ori (sequence partly withheld): f1 bacteriophage origin of replication; arrow indicates direction of (+) strand synthesis
   3203..3532    +  promoter       SV40 promoter: SV40 enhancer and early promoter
   3599..4390    +  CDS            neo: KKA2_KLEPN - Also known as kan, nptII. Experimental evidence at protein level: Swiss-Prot protein existence level 1. Resistance to kanamycin, neomycin, paromomycin, ribostamycin, butirosin and gentamicin B. From Klebsiella pneumoniae.
   4414..4572    +  CDS            ble (fragment): BLE_KLEPN - Experimental evidence at protein level: Swiss-Prot protein existence level 1. Binding protein with a strong affinity to the bleomycin family of antibiotics. Binds to CL990; an antimitotic-antibiotic compound. From Klebsiella pneumoniae.
   4567..4688    +  polyA_signal   SV40 poly(A) signal: SV40 polyadenylation signal
   4761..4777    -  protein_bind   lac operator: The lac repressor binds to the lac operator to inhibit transcription in E. coli. This inhibition can be relieved by adding lactose or isopropyl-β-D-thiogalactopyranoside (IPTG). lac repressor encoded by lacI
   4785..4815    -  promoter       lac promoter: promoter for the E. coli lac operon
   4830..4851    -  protein_bind   CAP binding site: CAP binding activates transcription in the presence of cAMP. E. coli catabolite activator protein
   4864..4956    -  CDS            lacI (fragment): lac repressor; lacI; The lac repressor binds to the lac operator to inhibit transcription in E. coli. This inhibition can be relieved by adding lactose or isopropyl-β-D-thiogalactopyranoside (IPTG).
   5139..5727    -  rep_origin     ori: high-copy-number ColE1/pMB1/pBR322/pUC origin of replication
   5898..6758    -  CDS            AmpR: β-lactamase; bla; confers resistance to ampicillin, carbenicillin, and related antibiotics
   6759..6863    -  promoter       AmpR promoter: bla
>Addgene plasmid #164113 | SPLICS Po-ER Long P2A | addgene full sequence | sequence record 322839 | Addgene NGS Result
CGACGGATCGGGAGATCTCCCGATCCCCTATGGTGCACTCTCAGTACAATCTGCTCTGATGCCGCATAGT
TAAGCCAGTATCTGCTCCCTGCTTGTGTGTTGGAGGTCGCTGAGTAGTGCGCGAGCAAAATTTAAGCTAC
AACAAGGCAAGGCTTGACCGACAATTGCATGAAGAATCTGCTTAGGGTTAGGCGTTTTGCGCTGCTTCGC
GATGTACGGGCCAGATATACGCGTTGACATTGATTATTGACTAGTTATTAATAGTAATCAATTACGGGGT
CATTAGTTCATAGCCCATATATGGAGTTCCGCGTTACATAACTTACGGTAAATGGCCCGCCTGGCTGACC
GCCCAACGACCCCCGCCCATTGACGTCAATAATGACGTATGTTCCCATAGTAACGCCAATAGGGACTTTC
CATTGACGTCAATGGGTGGAGTATTTACGGTAAACTGCCCACTTGGCAGTACATCAAGTGTATCATATGC
CAAGTACGCCCCCTATTGACGTCAATGACGGTAAATGGCCCGCCTGGCATTATGCCCAGTACATGACCTT
ATGGGACTTTCCTACTTGGCAGTACATCTACGTATTAGTCATCGCTATTACCATGGTGATGCGGTTTTGG
CAGTACATCAATGGGCGTGGATAGCGGTTTGACTCACGGGGATTTCCAAGTCTCCACCCCATTGACGTCA
ATGGGAGTTTGTTTTGGCACCAAAATCAACGGGACTTTCCAAAATGTCGTAACAACTCCGCCCCATTGAC
GCAAATGGGCGGTAGGCGTGTACGGTGGGAGGTCTATATAAGCAGAGCTCTCTGGCTAACTAGAGAACCC
ACTGCTTACTGGCTTATCGAAATTAATACGACTCACTATAGGGAGACCCAAGCTGGCTAGCGTTTAAACT
TAAGCTTATGCGGGACCACATGGTGCTGCACGAGTACGTGAACGCCGCCGGCATCACCGGAGGCGATGGA
GGCTCCGGAGGAGGCTCTAAGCTGAACAATTCTGGCGCCCCTCACAGGGAGAAGAGGGGAGGAGAGACCG
ACGAGTTCTCCAATGTGCGGAGAGGCCGGGGCCACAGAATGCAGCACCTGTCTGAGGGCACAAAGGGAAG
GCAAGTGGGCTCTGGAGGCGACGGAGAGAGATGGGGCAGCGATAGGGGCTCTCGCGGCAGCCTGAACGAG
CAGATCGCCCTGGTGCTGATGAGGCTGCAGGAGGATATGCAGAATGTGCTGCAGCGCCTGCAGAAGCTGG
AGACCCTGACAGCCCTGCAGGCCAAGAGCTCCACCAGCACACTGCAGACCGCACCACAGCCTACAAGCCA
GAGGCCATCCTGGTGGCCCTTTGAGATGTCCCCTGGCGTGCTGACATTCGCCATCATCTGGCCCTTCATC
GCCCAGTGGCTGGTGTATCTGTACTATCAGAGGCGCCGGAGAAAGCTGAACGGATCCCTGAAGGAGCTGG
CATGCGGCAGCGGAGCAACCAACTTCTCCCTGCTGAAGCAGGCAGGCGACGTGGAGGAGAATCCCGGCCC
TCGGTCTGAATTCATGAGCAAGGGAGAGGAGCTGTTCACCGGAGTGGTGCCTATCCTGGTGGAGCTGGAC
GGCGATGTGAATGGCCACAAGTTTTCCGTGCGCGGAGAGGGAGAGGGCGACGCAACAATCGGCAAGCTGA
CCCTGAAGTTCATCTGCACCACAGGCAAGCTGCCCGTGCCTTGGCCAACCCTGGTGACCACACTGGGCTA
CGGCCTGCAGTGTTTTGCCCGGTATCCAGACCACATGAAGAGACACGATTTCTTTAAGTCCGCCATGCCC
GAGGGCTACGTGCAGGAGAGGACAATCTCTTTCAAGGACGATGGCAAGTATAAGACACGCGCCGTGGTGA
AGTTTGAGGGCGACACCCTGGTGAACCGGATCGAGCTGAAGGGCACAGACTTCAAGGAGGATGGCAATAT
CCTGGGCCACAAGCTGGAGTACAACTTTAATTCCCACAACGTGTATATCACCGCCGATAAGCAGAAGAAC
GGCATCAAGGCCAATTTCACAGTGCGGCACAATGTGGAGGACGGCTCTGTGCAGCTGGCCGATCACTACC
AGCAGAACACCCCTATCGGCGACGGCCCTGTGCTGCTGCCTGATAATCACTACCTGTCTTATCAGACCGT
GCTGAGCAAGGACCCAAACGAGAAGGGCACAGGAGGCGATGGAGGCAGCGGAGGAGGCTCCAAGCTGAGA
GTGTTCCTGGCCCTGCCCATCATCATGGTGGTGGCCTTTTCTATGTGCATCATCTGTCTGCTGATGGCAG
GCGACACCTGGACAGAGACCCTGGCCTACGTGCTGTTTTGGGGCGTGGCCAGCATCGGCACATTCTTTAT
CATCCTGTATAACGGCAAGGACTTCGTGGATGCCCCCAGGCTGGTGCAGAAGGAGAAGATCGATTGACTC
GAGTCTAGAGGGCCCGTTTAAACCCGCTGATCAGCCTCGACTGTGCCTTCTAGTTGCCAGCCATCTGTTG
TTTGCCCCTCCCCCGTGCCTTCCTTGACCCTGGAAGGTGCCACTCCCACTGTCCTTTCCTAATAAAATGA
GGAAATTGCATCGCATTGTCTGAGTAGGTGTCATTCTATTCTGGGGGGTGGGGTGGGGCAGGACAGCAAG
GGGGAGGATTGGGAAGACAATAGCAGGCATGCTGGGGATGCGGTGGGCTCTATGGCTTCTGAGGCGGAAA
GAACCAGCTGGGGCTCTAGGGGGTATCCCC
[124 nt withheld, positions 2761-2884]
C
[91 nt withheld, positions 2886-2976]
A
[49 nt withheld, positions 2978-3026]
CCTTTGACGTTGGAGTCCACGTTCTTT
[37 nt withheld, positions 3054-3090]
ACCCTATCTCGGTCTATTCTTTTGATTTATAAGGGATTTTGCCGATTTCGGCCTATTGGTTAAAAAATGA
GCTGATTTAACAAAAATTTAACGCGAATTAATTCTGTGGAATGTGTGTCAGTTAGGGTGTGGAAAGTCCC
CAGGCTCCCCAGCAGGCAGAAGTATGCAAAGCATGCATCTCAATTAGTCAGCAACCAGGTGTGGAAAGTC
CCCAGGCTCCCCAGCAGGCAGAAGTATGCAAAGCATGCATCTCAATTAGTCAGCAACCATAGTCCCGCCC
CTAACTCCGCCCATCCCGCCCCTAACTCCGCCCAGTTCCGCCCATTCTCCGCCCCATGGCTGACTAATTT
TTTTTATTTATGCAGAGGCCGAGGCCGCCTCTGCCTCTGAGCTATTCCAGAAGTAGTGAGGAGGCTTTTT
TGGAGGCCTAGGCTTTTGCAAAAAGCTCCCGGGAGCTTGTATATCCATTTTCGGATCTGATCAAGAGACA
GGATGAGGATCGTTTCGCATGATTGAACAAGATGGATTGCACGCAGGTTCTCCGGCCGCTTGGGTGGAGA
GGCTATTCGGCTATGACTGGGCACAACAGACAATCGGCTGCTCTGATGCCGCCGTGTTCCGGCTGTCAGC
GCAGGGGCGCCCGGTTCTTTTTGTCAAGACCGACCTGTCCGGTGCCCTGAATGAACTGCAGGACGAGGCA
GCGCGGCTATCGTGGCTGGCCACGACGGGCGTTCCTTGCGCAGCTGTGCTCGACGTTGTCACTGAAGCGG
GAAGGGACTGGCTGCTATTGGGCGAAGTGCCGGGGCAGGATCTCCTGTCATCTCACCTTGCTCCTGCCGA
GAAAGTATCCATCATGGCTGATGCAATGCGGCGGCTGCATACGCTTGATCCGGCTACCTGCCCATTCGAC
CACCAAGCGAAACATCGCATCGAGCGAGCACGTACTCGGATGGAAGCCGGTCTTGTCGATCAGGATGATC
TGGACGAAGAGCATCAGGGGCTCGCGCCAGCCGAACTGTTCGCCAGGCTCAAGGCGCGCATGCCCGACGG
CGAGGATCTCGTCGTGACCCATGGCGATGCCTGCTTGCCGAATATCATGGTGGAAAATGGCCGCTTTTCT
GGATTCATCGACTGTGGCCGGCTGGGTGTGGCGGACCGCTATCAGGACATAGCGTTGGCTACCCGTGATA
TTGCTGAAGAGCTTGGCGGCGAATGGGCTGACCGCTTCCTCGTGCTTTACGGTATCGCCGCTCCCGATTC
GCAGCGCATCGCCTTCTATCGCCTTCTTGACGAGTTCTTCTGAGCGGGACTCTGGGGTTCGAAATGACCG
ACCAAGCGACGCCCAACCTGCCATCACGAGATTTCGATTCCACCGCCGCCTTCTATGAAAGGTTGGGCTT
CGGAATCGTTTTCCGGGACGCCGGCTGGATGATCCTCCAGCGCGGGGATCTCATGCTGGAGTTCTTCGCC
CACCCCAACTTGTTTATTGCAGCTTATAATGGTTACAAATAAAGCAATAGCATCACAAATTTCACAAATA
AAGCATTTTTTTCACTGCATTCTAGTTGTGGTTTGTCCAAACTCATCAATGTATCTTATCATGTCTGTAT
ACCGTCGACCTCTAGCTAGAGCTTGGCGTAATCATGGTCATAGCTGTTTCCTGTGTGAAATTGTTATCCG
CTCACAATTCCACACAACATACGAGCCGGAAGCATAAAGTGTAAAGCCTGGGGTGCCTAATGAGTGAGCT
AACTCACATTAATTGCGTTGCGCTCACTGCCCGCTTTCCAGTCGGGAAACCTGTCGTGCCAGCTGCATTA
ATGAATCGGCCAACGCGCGGGGAGAGGCGGTTTGCGTATTGGGCGCTCTTCCGCTTCCTCGCTCACTGAC
TCGCTGCGCTCGGTCGTTCGGCTGCGGCGAGCGGTATCAGCTCACTCAAAGGCGGTAATACGGTTATCCA
CAGAATCAGGGGATAACGCAGGAAAGAACATGTGAGCAAAAGGCCAGCAAAAGGCCAGGAACCGTAAAAA
GGCCGCGTTGCTGGCGTTTTTCCATAGGCTCCGCCCCCCTGACGAGCATCACAAAAATCGACGCTCAAGT
CAGAGGTGGCGAAACCCGACAGGACTATAAAGATACCAGGCGTTTCCCCCTGGAAGCTCCCTCGTGCGCT
CTCCTGTTCCGACCCTGCCGCTTACCGGATACCTGTCCGCCTTTCTCCCTTCGGGAAGCGTGGCGCTTTC
TCATAGCTCACGCTGTAGGTATCTCAGTTCGGTGTAGGTCGTTCGCTCCAAGCTGGGCTGTGTGCACGAA
CCCCCCGTTCAGCCCGACCGCTGCGCCTTATCCGGTAACTATCGTCTTGAGTCCAACCCGGTAAGACACG
ACTTATCGCCACTGGCAGCAGCCACTGGTAACAGGATTAGCAGAGCGAGGTATGTAGGCGGTGCTACAGA
GTTCTTGAAGTGGTGGCCTAACTACGGCTACACTAGAAGAACAGTATTTGGTATCTGCGCTCTGCTGAAG
CCAGTTACCTTCGGAAAAAGAGTTGGTAGCTCTTGATCCGGCAAACAAACCACCGCTGGTAGCGGTGGTT
TTTTTGTTTGCAAGCAGCAGATTACGCGCAGAAAAAAAGGATCTCAAGAAGATCCTTTGATCTTTTCTAC
GGGGTCTGACGCTCAGTGGAACGAAAACTCACGTTAAGGGATTTTGGTCATGAGATTATCAAAAAGGATC
TTCACCTAGATCCTTTTAAATTAAAAATGAAGTTTTAAATCAATCTAAAGTATATATGAGTAAACTTGGT
CTGACAGTTACCAATGCTTAATCAGTGAGGCACCTATCTCAGCGATCTGTCTATTTCGTTCATCCATAGT
TGCCTGACTCCCCGTCGTGTAGATAACTACGATACGGGAGGGCTTACCATCTGGCCCCAGTGCTGCAATG
ATACCGCGAGACCCACGCTCACCGGCTCCAGATTTATCAGCAATAAACCAGCCAGCCGGAAGGGCCGAGC
GCAGAAGTGGTCCTGCAACTTTATCCGCCTCCATCCAGTCTATTAATTGTTGCCGGGAAGCTAGAGTAAG
TAGTTCGCCAGTTAATAGTTTGCGCAACGTTGTTGCCATTGCTACAGGCATCGTGGTGTCACGCTCGTCG
TTTGGTATGGCTTCATTCAGCTCCGGTTCCCAACGATCAAGGCGAGTTACATGATCCCCCATGTTGTGCA
AAAAAGCGGTTAGCTCCTTCGGTCCTCCGATCGTTGTCAGAAGTAAGTTGGCCGCAGTGTTATCACTCAT
GGTTATGGCAGCACTGCATAATTCTCTTACTGTCATGCCATCCGTAAGATGCTTTTCTGTGACTGGTGAG
TACTCAACCAAGTCATTCTGAGAATAGTGTATGCGGCGACCGAGTTGCTCTTGCCCGGCGTCAATACGGG
ATAATACCGCGCCACATAGCAGAACTTTAAAAGTGCTCATCATTGGAAAACGTTCTTCGGGGCGAAAACT
CTCAAGGATCTTACCGCTGTTGAGATCCAGTTCGATGTAACCCACTCGTGCACCCAACTGATCTTCAGCA
TCTTTTACTTTCACCAGCGTTTCTGGGTGAGCAAAAACAGGAAGGCAAAATGCCGCAAAAAAGGGAATAA
GGGCGACACGGAAATGTTGAATACTCATACTCTTCCTTTTTCAATATTATTGAAGCATTTATCAGGGTTA
TTGTCTCATGAGCGGATACATATTTGAATGTATTTAGAAAAATAAACAAATAGGGGTTCCGCGCACATTT
CCCCGAAAAGTGCCACCTGACGT
